Addgene plasmid #50658: pHIS3p:mEos2-Tub1+3'UTR::HIS3
Depositing lab: Wei-Lih Lee. Depositing organization: University of Massachusetts, Amherst. Publication: Improved Plasmids for Fluorescent Protein Tagging of Microtubules in Saccharomyces cerevisiae. Markus SM, Omer S, Baranowski K, Lee WL. Traffic. 2015 Jul;16(7):773-86. doi: 10.1111/tra.12276. Epub 2015 Apr 28. PubMed 25711127.
Backbone
  Vector backbone: pFA6a
  Vector type: Yeast Expression
  Selectable markers: HIS3
Growth in bacteria
  Bacterial resistance: Ampicillin, 100 μg/mL
  Growth temperature: 37°C
  Growth strain: DH5alpha
  Copy number: High Copy
Gene/Insert
  Gene/Insert name: mEos2-Tub1 (alt name: mEos2-a-tubulin)
  Species: S. cerevisiae (budding yeast)
  Insert size (bp): 2144
  Promoter: HIS3p
  Tag / fusion protein: mEos2 (N terminal on insert)
  Cloning method: Restriction Enzyme; 5′ cloning site XhoI (not destroyed); 3′ cloning site SalI (not destroyed)
  Sequencing primers: 5′ T7; 3′ SP6
Terms and licenses: Academic/Nonprofit Terms; Industry Terms: Not Available to Industry
How to cite: pHIS3p:mEos2-Tub1+3'UTR::HIS3 was a gift from Wei-Lih Lee (Addgene plasmid # 50658 ; http://n2t.net/addgene:50658 ; RRID:Addgene_50658)
