[The description below was written by a language model from this plasmid's Addgene catalogue record and pLannotate feature annotations shown in this document.]
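Description:
pHIS3p:mEos2-Tub1+3'UTR::HIS3 is a 6.7 kb yeast expression plasmid built on the pFA6a backbone for fluorescent labelling of microtubules in Saccharomyces cerevisiae. It is propagated in E. coli through a high-copy ColE1/pUC-type origin and selected with ampicillin via the AmpR (β-lactamase) cassette. No yeast replication origin (2μ or CEN/ARS) is annotated, which is consistent with an integrating design. The "::HIS3" in the name probably indicates targeting to the HIS3 locus, although the record does not describe the integration strategy. Selection in yeast relies on a complete S. cerevisiae HIS3 auxotrophic marker driven by its own promoter. A short adjacent MRM1/PET56 fragment is probably genomic sequence carried along with the HIS3 locus.

The payload is a second copy of the HIS3 promoter driving mEos2, a green-to-red photoconvertible fluorescent protein, fused to the N terminus of Tub1, the budding yeast α-tubulin. The annotated TUB1 coding feature begins roughly 150 nt downstream of the end of mEos2, a gap that may hold a linker and the first TUB1 exon and intron, though the record does not say so. Downstream of the coding sequence lies the native TUB1 3'UTR, as the name indicates, and the small ALO1 fragment probably reflects neighbouring genomic sequence. The insert was cloned between XhoI and SalI sites, both retained, and T7 and SP6 promoters flank the yeast cassettes and serve as sequencing primer sites. The short rop, lacI and bom hits are probably backbone remnants with no functional role.

The plasmid belongs to a set of improved vectors for tagging yeast microtubules. The mEos2 version suits live-cell imaging that exploits photoconversion, such as marking a subset of tubulin to follow microtubule dynamics.
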