Features (pLannotate 1.2.2; 17 found; start..end, strand, type, name):
     88..123     -  CDS            rop (fragment): Rop protein, which maintains plasmids at low copy number; rop
    218..322     +  promoter       AmpR promoter: bla
    323..1183    +  CDS            AmpR: β-lactamase; bla; confers resistance to ampicillin, carbenicillin, and related antibiotics
   1354..1942    +  rep_origin     ori: high-copy-number ColE1/pMB1/pBR322/pUC origin of replication
   2125..2178    +  CDS            lacI (fragment): lac repressor; lacI; The lac repressor binds to the lac operator to inhibit transcription in E. coli. This inhibition can be relieved by adding lactose or isopropyl-β-D-thiogalactopyranoside (IPTG).
   2200..2218    +  promoter       T7 promoter: promoter for bacteriophage T7 RNA polymerase
   2254..2298    +  misc_feature   bom (fragment): basis of mobility region from pBR322
   2299..2379    -  CDS            MRM1 (fragment): MRM1_YEAST - Also known as PET56 From Saccharomyces cerevisiae (strain ATCC 204508 / S288c) (Baker's yeast).
   2429..2616    +  promoter       HIS3 promoter: S. cerevisiae HIS3
   2617..3279    +  CDS            HIS3: imidazoleglycerol-phosphate dehydratase, required for histidine biosynthesis; S. cerevisiae HIS3; yeast auxotrophic marker
   3487..3538    +  misc_feature   bom (fragment): basis of mobility region from pBR322
   3601..3787    +  promoter       HIS3 promoter: S. cerevisiae HIS3
   3794..4471    +  CDS            mEos2: mEos2 is a photoconvertible green/yellow fluorescent protein published in 2009, derived from Lobophyllia hemprichii. It has moderate acid sensitivity.
   4618..5934    +  CDS            TUB1: TBA1_YEAST - Experimental evidence at protein level: Swiss-Prot protein existence level 1. Tubulin is the major constituent of microtubules. It binds two moles of GTP, one at an exchangeable site on the beta chain and one at a non-exchangeable site on the alpha chain. From Saccharomyces cerevisiae (strain ATCC 204508 / S288c) (Baker's yeast).
   6507..6572    +  CDS            ALO1 (fragment): ALO_YEAST - Experimental evidence at protein level: Swiss-Prot protein existence level 1. Can oxidize L-gulono-1,4-lactone as well as D-arabinono-1,4- lactone and L-galactono-1,4-lactone. From Saccharomyces cerevisiae (strain ATCC 204508 / S288c) (Baker's yeast).
   6596..6614    -  promoter       SP6 promoter: promoter for bacteriophage SP6 RNA polymerase
   6677..6728    -  misc_feature   bom (fragment): basis of mobility region from pBR322
>Addgene plasmid #50658 | pHIS3p:mEos2-Tub1+3'UTR::HIS3 | depositor full sequence | sequence record 75773 | Full Sequence
AACACCCGCTGACGCGCCCTGACGGGCTTGTCTGCTCCCGGCATCCGCTTACAGACAAGCTGTGACCGTC
TCCGGGAGCTGCATGTGTCAGAGGTTTTCACCGTCATCACCGAAACGCGCGAGACGAAAGGGCCTCGTGA
TACGCCTATTTTTATAGGTTAATGTCATGATAATAATGGTTTCTTAGACGTCAGGTGGCACTTTTCGGGG
AAATGTGCGCGGAACCCCTATTTGTTTATTTTTCTAAATACATTCAAATATGTATCCGCTCATGAGACAA
TAACCCTGATAAATGCTTCAATAATATTGAAAAAGGAAGAGTATGAGTATTCAACATTTCCGTGTCGCCC
TTATTCCCTTTTTTGCGGCATTTTGCCTTCCTGTTTTTGCTCACCCAGAAACGCTGGTGAAAGTAAAAGA
TGCTGAAGATCAGTTGGGTGCACGAGTGGGTTACATCGAACTGGATCTCAACAGCGGTAAGATCCTTGAG
AGTTTTCGCCCCGAAGAACGTTTTCCAATGATGAGCACTTTTAAAGTTCTGCTATGTGGCGCGGTATTAT
CCCGTATTGACGCCGGGCAAGAGCAACTCGGTCGCCGCATACACTATTCTCAGAATGACTTGGTTGAGTA
CTCACCAGTCACAGAAAAGCATCTTACGGATGGCATGACAGTAAGAGAATTATGCAGTGCTGCCATAACC
ATGAGTGATAACACTGCGGCCAACTTACTTCTGACAACGATCGGAGGACCGAAGGAGCTAACCGCTTTTT
TGCACAACATGGGGGATCATGTAACTCGCCTTGATCGTTGGGAACCGGAGCTGAATGAAGCCATACCAAA
CGACGAGCGTGACACCACGATGCCTGTAGCAATGGCAACAACGTTGCGCAAACTATTAACTGGCGAACTA
CTTACTCTAGCTTCCCGGCAACAATTAATAGACTGGATGGAGGCGGATAAAGTTGCAGGACCACTTCTGC
GCTCGGCCCTTCCGGCTGGCTGGTTTATTGCTGATAAATCTGGAGCCGGTGAGCGTGGGTCTCGCGGTAT
CATTGCAGCACTGGGGCCAGATGGTAAGCCCTCCCGTATCGTAGTTATCTACACGACGGGGAGTCAGGCA
ACTATGGATGAACGAAATAGACAGATCGCTGAGATAGGTGCCTCACTGATTAAGCATTGGTAACTGTCAG
ACCAAGTTTACTCATATATACTTTAGATTGATTTAAAACTTCATTTTTAATTTAAAAGGATCTAGGTGAA
GATCCTTTTTGATAATCTCATGACCAAAATCCCTTAACGTGAGTTTTCGTTCCACTGAGCGTCAGACCCC
GTAGAAAAGATCAAAGGATCTTCTTGAGATCCTTTTTTTCTGCGCGTAATCTGCTGCTTGCAAACAAAAA
AACCACCGCTACCAGCGGTGGTTTGTTTGCCGGATCAAGAGCTACCAACTCTTTTTCCGAAGGTAACTGG
CTTCAGCAGAGCGCAGATACCAAATACTGTCCTTCTAGTGTAGCCGTAGTTAGGCCACCACTTCAAGAAC
TCTGTAGCACCGCCTACATACCTCGCTCTGCTAATCCTGTTACCAGTGGCTGCTGCCAGTGGCGATAAGT
CGTGTCTTACCGGGTTGGACTCAAGACGATAGTTACCGGATAAGGCGCAGCGGTCGGGCTGAACGGGGGG
TTCGTGCACACAGCCCAGCTTGGAGCGAACGACCTACACCGAACTGAGATACCTACAGCGTGAGCATTGA
GAAAGCGCCACGCTTCCCGAAGGGAGAAAGGCGGACAGGTATCCGGTAAGCGGCAGGGTCGGAACAGGAG
AGCGCACGAGGGAGCTTCCAGGGGGAAACGCCTGGTATCTTTATAGTCCTGTCGGGTTTCGCCACCTCTG
ACTTGAGCGTCGATTTTTGTGATGCTCGTCAGGGGGGCGGAGCCTATGGAAAAACGCCAGCAACGCGGCC
TTTTTACGGTTCCTGGCCTTTTGCTGGCCTTTTGCTCACATGTTCTTTCCTGCGTTATCCCCTGATTCTG
TGGATAACCGTATTACCGCCTTTGAGTGAGCTGATACCGCTCGCCGCAGCCGAACGACCGAGCGCAGCGA
GTCAGTGAGCGAGGAAGCGGAAGAGCGCCCAATACGCAAACCGCCTCTCCCCGCGCGTTGGCCGATTCAT
TAATGCAGGTTAACCTGGCTTATCGAAATTAATACGACTCACTATAGGGAGACCGGCAGATCCGCGGCCG
CATAGGCCACTAGTTAACTATGCGGCATCAGAGCAGATTGTACTGAGAGTGCACCATAAATTCCCGTTTT
AAGAGCTTGGTGAGCGCTAGGAGTCACTGCCAGGTATCGTTTGAACACGGCATTAGTCAGGGAAGTCATA
ACACAGTCCTTTCCCGCAATTTTCTTTTTCTATTACTCTTGGCCTCCTCTAGTACACTCTATATTTTTTT
ATGCCTCGGTAATGATTTTCATTTTTTTTTTTCCACCTAGCGGATGACTCTTTTTTTTTCTTAGCGATTG
GCATTATCACATAATGAATTATACATTATATAAAGTAATGTGATTTCTTCGAAGAATATACTAAAAAATG
AGCAGGCAAGATAAACGAAGGCAAAGATGACAGAGCAGAAAGCCCTAGTAAAGCGTATTACAAATGAAAC
CAAGATTCAGATTGCGATCTCTTTAAAGGGTGGTCCCCTAGCGATAGAGCACTCGATCTTCCCAGAAAAA
GAGGCAGAAGCAGTAGCAGAACAGGCCACACAATCGCAAGTGATTAACGTCCACACAGGTATAGGGTTTC
TGGACCATATGATACATGCTCTGGCCAAGCATTCCGGCTGGTCGCTAATCGTTGAGTGCATTGGTGACTT
ACACATAGACGACCATCACACCACTGAAGACTGCGGGATTGCTCTCGGTCAAGCTTTTAAAGAGGCCCTA
GGGGCCGTGCGTGGAGTAAAAAGGTTTGGATCAGGATTTGCGCCTTTGGATGAGGCACTTTCCAGAGCGG
TGGTAGATCTTTCGAACAGGCCGTACGCAGTTGTCGAACTTGGTTTGCAAAGGGAGAAAGTAGGAGATCT
CTCTTGCGAGATGATCCCGCATTTTCTTGAAAGCTTTGCAGAGGCTAGCAGAATTACCCTCCACGTTGAT
TGTCTGCGAGGCAAGAATGATCATCACCGTAGTGAGAGTGCGTTCAAGGCTCTTGCGGTTGCCATAAGAG
AAGCCACCTCGCCCAATGGTACCAACGATGTTCCCTCCACCAAAGGTGTTCTTATGTAGTGACACCGATT
ATTTAAAGCTGCAGCATACGATATATATACATGTGTATATATGTATACCTATGAATGTCAGTAAGTATGT
ATACGAACAGTATGATACTGAAGATGACAAGGTAATGCATCATTCTATACGTGTCATTCTGAACGAGGCG
CGCTTTCCTTTTTTCTTTTTGCTTTTTCTTTTTTTTTCTCTTGAACTCGACGGATCTATGCGGTGTGAAA
TACCGCACAGATGCGTAAGGAGAAAATACCGCATCAGGGGCGCGCCTTAATTAACCACTAAAGGGAACAA
AAGCTGGTACCCTATTACTCTTGGCCTCCTCTAGTACACTCTATATTTTTTTATGCCTCGGTAATGATTT
TCATTTTTTTTTTCCACCTAGCGGATGACTCTTTTTTTTTCTTAGCGATTGGCATTATCACATAATGAAT
TATACATTATATAAAGTAATGTGATTTCTTCGAAGAATATACTAAAAAATGAGCAGGCAAGATAAACGAA
GGCAAAGCTCGAGATGAGTGCGATTAAGCCAGACATGAAGATCAAACTCCGTATGGAAGGCAACGTAAAC
GGGCACCACTTTGTGATCGACGGAGATGGTACAGGCAAGCCTTTTGAGGGAAAACAGAGTATGGATCTTG
AAGTCAAAGAGGGCGGACCTCTGCCTTTTGCCTTTGATATCCTGACCACTGCATTCCATTACGGCAACAG
GGTATTCGCCAAATATCCAGACAACATACAAGACTATTTTAAGCAGTCGTTTCCTAAGGGGTATTCGTGG
GAACGAAGCTTGACTTTCGAAGACGGGGGCATTTGCATTGCCAGAAACGACATAACAATGGAAGGGGACA
CTTTCTATAATAAAGTTCGATTTTATGGTACCAACTTTCCCGCCAATGGTCCAGTTATGCAGAAGAAGAC
GCTGAAATGGGAGCCCTCCACTGAGAAAATGTATGTGCGTGATGGAGTGCTGACGGGTGATATTCATATG
GCTTTGTTGCTTGAAGGAAATGCCCATTACCGATGTGACTTCAGAACTACTTACAAAGCTAAGGAGAAGG
GTGTCAAGTTACCAGGCTACCACTTTGTGGACCACTGCATTGAGATTTTAAGCCATGACAAAGATTACAA
CAAGGTTAAGCTGTATGAGCATGCTGTTGCTCATTCTGGATTGCCTGACAATGCCAGACGAGGATCCATG
AGAGAAGTTATTAGTATTAATGGTATGTTCGATTTGCCCGTCCAGGCTAGATCTTTTTTTTGTTAGTTCA
TTTTGGCGTTTCATCTTTCATTACTAACTTCAACGCAAAATTTTTTTTTTTTTGATTTCTCTTTACAGTC
GGTCAAGCTGGTTGTCAGATTGGTAATGCCTGTTGGGAATTATATTCCCTTGAGCACGGTATTAAGCCGG
ATGGACATCTAGAAGATGGCCTTTCAAAGCCGAAGGGAGGAGAAGAGGGTTTCTCCACGTTTTTCCATGA
AACCGGCTACGGTAAGTTCGTTCCAAGGGCTATTTACGTGGATTTAGAGCCCAACGTTATTGACGAAGTC
CGTAACGGTCCTTACAAGGACTTGTTCCATCCAGAACAGTTGATCAGTGGTAAGGAGGACGCGGCTAATA
ATTATGCAAGAGGCCATTACACCGTTGGTAGAGAAATTTTGGGCGATGTTCTGGATAGGATTAGAAAACT
GGCAGACCAATGTGATGGGTTACAAGGGTTCTTGTTTACCCATTCTCTTGGTGGTGGTACTGGTTCCGGT
CTAGGGTCCTTACTGTTGGAAGAACTATCCGCTGAATACGGTAAGAAATCCAAGCTGGAATTTGCCGTAT
ACCCTGCTCCACAAGTGTCTACTTCTGTGGTTGAGCCTTACAACACAGTTTTAACTACACATACTACATT
GGAACATGCAGATTGTACTTTCATGGTCGATAATGAGGCTATTTACGACATGTGCAAAAGAAACTTGGAT
ATCCCAAGACCAAGCTTTGCAAACTTAAACAACCTAATTGCTCAAGTGGTATCATCTGTTACAGCATCAT
TGAGATTCGACGGTTCATTAAATGTAGATTTGAACGAATTTCAAACCAATTTGGTTCCATATCCAAGAAT
TCATTTCCCCTTAGTTTCATATTCTCCAGTCTTATCCAAATCAAAGGCATTCCATGAGTCCAACTCTGTG
TCAGAAATTACAAACGCTTGTTTTGAACCTGGTAACCAGATGGTCAAGTGTGATCCAAGAGATGGTAAAT
ACATGGCTACTTGTCTGTTATACAGGGGTGATGTGGTAACAAGAGATGTTCAAAGAGCTGTCGAGCAGGT
GAAAAACAAGAAGACCGTCCAATTGGTTGATTGGTGTCCAACTGGTTTCAAGATCGGTATTTGCTACGAA
CCTCCAACTGCCACACCAAACTCACAATTGGCCACTGTGGATAGGGCCGTCTGTATGTTGTCAAATACCA
CATCCATTGCTGAGGCTTGGAAGAGAATCGATAGAAAATTCGATTTAATGTATGCCAAACGTGCTTTCGT
CCACTGGTATGTCGGTGAAGGTATGGAAGAAGGTGAATTCACCGAAGCTAGAGAAGATTTGGCTGCTTTA
GAAAGAGATTACATCGAAGTGGGTGCCGACTCATACGCTGAGGAAGAGGAATTTTAAGGTTCACTCTCGC
CCCCAACCTCCTTATCCTTTCTATATTTCAAGTATATTGTAAAAAAAAAAATTCCCCCTACTGTTATATC
TCTTTGGTGATATCTTATCTATAATCTACTTATTATATTTCTCTAATATCTATGTACAAAAAATAAAAAA
AAAAACCATTCTCCTTCTCTAACCTGCATTTGATGAAAGCTTAGTAAGTCTCATCGTAGTTGATGGGCCA
AAGACATTTGTACTTGTTTCATCAGATTCTTACATCACCCATTTCCATGATTATTTCACGGATTTCATTA
GTAATTGCATTTTTGTATCCCTAGTTCCTTTTCTCCCGCCTTGCCGTCGAATTGAAAAAAAAAATGGAAA
TGAGGACATCTTCCATTGATATCCAGGACAAAGCAAGAGTAGAAGTAACTATTAGCAAGGAGAATTCCAA
AAATAGTGAACTTCAAGGTAAGCAGATCTATAGTTTCAATATCTGATTTTCTGCTTTTCAAAACTTAAAA
TTCATTAGAAGGTAAAACAAGAACCCGTAAAATTAAAGTTACCGATATTATCAGGTTTTTCACCCCATGT
CTACTATCCCATTTAGAAAGAACTATGTGTTCAAAAACTGGGCCGGTCGACCTGCAGCGTACGAAGCTTC
AGCTGGCGGCCGCGTTCTATAGTGTCACCTAAATCGTATGTGTATGATACATAAGGTTATGTATTAATTG
TAGCCGCGTTCTAACGACAATATGTCCATATGGTGCACTCTCAGTACAATCTGCTCTGATGCCGCATAGT
TAAGCCAGCCCCGACACCCGCC
