>Addgene plasmid #50658 | pHIS3p:mEos2-Tub1+3'UTR::HIS3 | addgene partial sequence | sequence record 76914 | T7 5'-TAATACGACTCACTATAGGG-3'
AGCAGATTGTACTGAGAGTGCACCATAAATTCCCGTTTTAAGAGCTTGGTGAGCGCTAGGAGTCACTGCC
AGGTATCGTTTGAACACGGCATTAGTCAGGGAAGTCATAACACAGTCCTTTCCCGCAATTTTCTTTTTCT
ATTACTCTTGGCCTCCTCTAGTACACTCTATATTTTTTTATGCCTCGGTAATGATTTTCATTTTTTTTTT
TCCACCTAGCGGATGACTCTTTTTTTTTCTTAGCGATTGGCATTATCACATAATGAATTATACATTATAT
AAAGTAATGTGATTTCTTCGAAGAATATACTAAAAAATGAGCAGGCAAGATAAACGAAGGCAAAGATGAC
AGAGCAGAAAGCCCTAGTAAAGCGTATTACAAATGAAACCAAGATTCAGATTGCGATCTCTTTAAAGGGT
GGTCCCCTAGCGATAGAGCACTCGATCTTCCCAGAAAAAGAGGCAGAAGCAGTAGCAGAACAGGCCACAC
AATCGCAAGTGATTAACGTCCACACAGGTATAGGGTTTCTGGACCATATGATACATGCTCTGGCCAAGCA
TTCCGGCTGGTCGCTAATCGTTGAGTGCATTGGTGACTTACACATAGACGACCATCACACCACTGAAGAC
TGCGGGATTGCTCTCGGTCAAGCTTTTAAAGAGGCCCTAGGGGCCGTGCGTGGAGTAAAAAGGTTTGGAT
CAGGATTTGCGCCTTTGGATGAGGCACTTTCCAGAGCGGTGGTAGATCTTTCGAACAGGCCGTACGCAGT
TGTCGAACTTGGTTTGCAAAGGGAGAAAGTAGGAGATCTCTCTTGCGAGATGATCCCGCATTTTCTTGAA
AGCTTTGCAGAGGCTAGCAGAATTACCCTCCACGTTGATTGTCTGCGAGGCAAGAATGATCATCACCGTA
GTGAGAGTGCGTTCAAGG
