>Addgene plasmid #50658 | pHIS3p:mEos2-Tub1+3'UTR::HIS3 | addgene partial sequence | sequence record 77680 | yTUB1-R 5'-TTGCGTTGAAGTTAGTAATGAAAGA-3'
GATCTAGCCTGGACGGGCAAATCGAACATACCATTAATACTAATAACTTCTCTCATGGATCCTCGTCTGG
CATTGTCAGGCAATCCAGAATGAGCAACAGCATGCTCATACAGCTTAACCTTGTTGTAATCTTTGTCATG
GCTTAAAATCTCAATGCAGTGGTCCACAAAGTGGTAGCCTGGTAACTTGACACCCTTCTCCTTAGCTTTG
TAAGTAGTTCTGAAGTCACATCGGTAATGGGCATTTCCTTCAAGCAACAAAGCCATATGAATATCACCCG
TCAGCACTCCATCACGCACATACATTTTCTCAGTGGAGGGCTCCCATTTCAGCGTCTTCTTCTGCATAAC
TGGACCATTGGCGGGAAAGTTGGTACCATAAAATCGAACTTTATTATAGAAAGTGTCCCCTTCCATTGTT
ATGTCGTTTCTGGCAATGCAAATGCCCCCGTCTTCGAAAGTCAAGCTTCGTTCCCACGAATACCCCTTAG
GAAACGACTGCTTAAAATAGTCTTGTATGTTGTCTGGATATTTGGCGAATACCCTGTTGCCGTAATGGAA
TGCAGTGGTCAGGATATCAAAGGCAAAAGGCAGAGGTCCGCCCTCTTTGACTTCAAGATCCATACTCTGT
TTTCCCTCAAAAGGCTTGCCTGTACCATCTCCGTCGATCACAAAGTGGTGCCCGTTTACGTTGCCTTCCA
TACGGAGTTTGATCTTCATGTCTGGCTTAATCGCACTCATCTCGAGCTTTGCCTTCGTTTATCTTGCCTG
CTCATTTTTTAGTATATTCTTCGAAGAAATCACATTACTTTATA
