>Addgene plasmid #50658 | pHIS3p:mEos2-Tub1+3'UTR::HIS3 | addgene partial sequence | sequence record 77833 | SP6
ACGCTGCAGGTCGACCGGCCCAGTTTTTGAACACATAGTTCTTTCTAAATGGGATAGTAGACATGGGGTG
AAAAACCTGATAATATCGGTAACTTTAATTTTACGGGTTCTTGTTTTACCTTCTAATGAATTTTAAGTTT
TGAAAAGCAGAAAATCAGATATTGAAACTATAGATCTGCTTACCTTGAAGTTCACTATTTTTGGAATTCT
CCTTGCTAATAGTTACTTCTACTCTTGCTTTGTCCTGGATATCAATGGAAGATGTCCTCATTTCCATTTT
TTTTTTCAATTCGACGGCAAGGCGGGAGAAAAGGAACTAGGGATACAAAAATGCAATTACTAATGAAATC
CGTGAAATAATCATGGAAATGGGTGATGTAAGAATCTGATGAAACAAGTACAAATGTCTTTGGCCCATCA
ACTACGATGAGACTTACTAAGCTTTCATCAAATGCAGGTTAGAGAAGGAGAATGGTTTTTTTTTTTATTT
TTTGTACATAGATATTAGAGAAATATAATAAGTAGATTATAGATAAGATATCACCAAAGAGATATAACAG
TAGGGGGAATTTTTTTTTTTACAATATACTTGAAATATAGAAAGGATAAGGAGGTTGGGGGCGAGAGTGA
ACCTTAAAATTCCTCTTCCTCAGCGTATGAGTCGGCACCCACTTCGATGTAATCTCTTTCTAAAGCAGCC
AAATCTTCTCTAGCTTCGGTGAATTCACCTTCTTCCATACCTTCACCGACATACCAGTGGACGAAAGCAC
GTTTGGCATACATTAAATCGAATTTTCTATCGATTCTCTTCCAAGCCTCAGCAATGGATGTGGTATTTGA
CAACATACAGACGGCCCTATCCACAGTGG
